Addgene plasmid #223649: pNHA7
Purpose: birA protein purification
Depositing lab: François-Xavier Campbell-Valois. Depositing organization: University of Ottawa. Publication: The promiscuous biotin ligase TurboID reveals the proxisome of the T3SS chaperone IpgC in Shigella flexneri. Haidar-Ahmad N, Tomaro K, Lavallee-Adam M, Campbell-Valois F-X. mSphere. 2024 Nov 21;9(11):e0055324. doi: 10.1128/msphere.00553-24. Epub 2024 Oct 31. PubMed 39480076.
Backbone
  Vector backbone: pQE80L
  Vector type: Bacterial Expression
Growth in bacteria
  Bacterial resistance: Ampicillin, 100 μg/mL
  Growth temperature: 37°C
  Growth strain: DH5alpha
  Copy number: High Copy
Gene/Insert
  Gene/Insert name: BioID_G118R (alt name: birA)
  Species: Synthetic
  Mutation: G118R
  Promoter: LacI
  Tag / fusion protein: 6His (N terminal on insert)
  Cloning method: Other
  Sequencing primers: 5′ TGC TTT GTG AGC GGA TAA C
Terms and licenses: Academic/Nonprofit Terms; Industry Terms
How to cite: pNHA7 was a gift from François-Xavier Campbell-Valois (Addgene plasmid # 223649 ; http://n2t.net/addgene:223649 ; RRID:Addgene_223649)
