[The description below was written by a language model from this plasmid's Addgene catalogue record and pLannotate feature annotations shown in this document.]
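Description:
pNHA7 is a bacterial expression plasmid built on the pQE80L backbone for producing and purifying a mutant form of the E. coli biotin protein ligase BirA. It replicates in E. coli from a ColE1/pMB1-type origin, listed as high copy, and is selected with ampicillin through the β-lactamase gene and its native promoter. The feature table also shows a chloramphenicol acetyltransferase coding sequence preceded by only a fragment of the cat promoter, a carry-over from the backbone; the record lists ampicillin alone as the selection. A pBR322 bom region and a short rop fragment are also present.

The insert, recorded as BioID_G118R (alternative name birA), carries the G118R substitution and is described as synthetic. "BioID" is the name used for the promiscuous BirA variant employed in proximity labelling, where the ligase biotinylates nearby proteins rather than only its natural substrate. The coding sequence is fused at its N terminus to a 6xHis tag, which allows capture by immobilised metal affinity chromatography. The catalogue gives the promoter as "LacI", but the annotated sequence shows that transcription is driven by the bacteriophage T5 promoter, which has an embedded lac operator and is followed by a second one. The plasmid also supplies its own lac repressor from a lacI gene under the strengthened lacIq promoter. This arrangement keeps expression repressed until IPTG is added and makes regulation independent of the host strain's repressor level. The lambda t0 terminator ends the expression unit, and an rrnB T1 terminator lies further downstream after cat.

The stated purpose is BirA protein purification. The associated publication is a proximity-labelling study of a type III secretion system chaperone in Shigella flexneri, although the record does not say how the purified enzyme was used.
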