Features (pLannotate 1.2.2; 17 found; start..end, strand, type, name):
     10..54      +  promoter       T5 promoter: bacteriophage T5 promoter for E. coli RNA polymerase, with embedded lac operator
     62..78      +  protein_bind   lac operator: The lac repressor binds to the lac operator to inhibit transcription in E. coli. This inhibition can be relieved by adding lactose or isopropyl-β-D-thiogalactopyranoside (IPTG). lac repressor encoded by lacI
    127..144     +  CDS            7xHis (fragment): 6xHis affinity tag
    151..1110    +  CDS            BirA: E. coli biotin protein ligase
   1159..1253    +  terminator     lambda t0 terminator: transcription terminator from phage lambda
   1268..1296    +  promoter       cat promoter (fragment): promoter of the E. coli cat gene encoding chloramphenicol acetyltransferase
   1297..1953    +  CDS            cat: CAT_ECOLX - Experimental evidence at protein level: Swiss-Prot protein existence level 1. This enzyme is an effector of chloramphenicol resistance in bacteria. From Escherichia coli. This protein is used as a marker in many commonly used cloning vectors, such as pACYC184.
   2021..2107    +  terminator     rrnB T1 terminator: Escherichia coli rrnB; transcription terminator T1 from the E. coli rrnB gene
   2130..2147    -  promoter       tet promoter (fragment): E. coli promoter for tetracycline efflux protein gene
   2166..2187    -  protein_bind   CAP binding site: CAP binding activates transcription in the presence of cAMP. E. coli catabolite activator protein
   2200..3282    -  CDS            lacI: lac repressor; lacI; The lac repressor binds to the lac operator to inhibit transcription in E. coli. This inhibition can be relieved by adding lactose or isopropyl-β-D-thiogalactopyranoside (IPTG).
   3283..3360    -  promoter       lacIq promoter: lacI (mutant); In the lacIq allele, a single base change in the promoter boosts expression of the lacI gene about 10-fold.
   3409..3450    +  CDS            rop (fragment): Rop protein, which maintains plasmids at low copy number; rop
   3552..3692    +  misc_feature   bom: basis of mobility region from pBR322
   3878..4466    -  rep_origin     ori: high-copy-number ColE1/pMB1/pBR322/pUC origin of replication
   4637..5497    -  CDS            AmpR: β-lactamase; bla; confers resistance to ampicillin, carbenicillin, and related antibiotics
   5498..5602    -  promoter       AmpR promoter: bla
>Addgene plasmid #223649 | pNHA7 | addgene full sequence | sequence record 447908 | Addgene NGS Result
CTCGAGAAATCATAAAAAATTTATTTGCTTTGTGAGCGGATAACAATTATAATAGATTCAATTGTGAGCG
GATAACAATTTCACACAGAATTCATTAAAGAGGAGAAATTAACTATGAGAGGATCGCATCACCATCACCA
TCACGGATCCAAGGACAACACCGTGCCCCTGAAGCTGATCGCCCTGCTGGCCAACGGCGAGTTCCACTCT
GGCGAGCAGCTGGGAGAGACCCTGGGAATGAGCAGAGCCGCCATCAACAAGCACATCCAGACACTGAGAG
ACTGGGGAGTGGACGTGTTCACCGTGCCTGGCAAGGGCTACAGCCTGCCTGAGCCTATCCAGCTGCTGAA
CGCCAAGCAGATCCTGGGACAGCTGGATGGCGGAAGCGTGGCCGTGCTGCCTGTGATCGACTCCACCAAT
CAGTACCTGCTGGACAGAATCGGAGAGCTGAAGTCCGGCGACGCCTGCATCGCCGAGTACCAGCAGGCTG
GCAGAGGACGCAGAGGACGGAAGTGGTTCAGCCCATTCGGAGCCAACCTGTACCTGTCCATGTTCTGGAG
ACTGGAGCAGGGACCTGCTGCTGCCATCGGACTGAGTCTGGTGATCGGAATCGTGATGGCCGAGGTGCTG
AGAAAGCTGGGAGCCGACAAGGTGAGAGTGAAGTGGCCTAATGACCTGTACCTCCAGGACCGCAAGCTGG
CTGGCATCCTGGTGGAGCTGACAGGCAAGACAGGCGATGCCGCTCAGATCGTGATCGGAGCCGGAATCAA
CATGGCCATGAGAAGAGTGGAGGAGAGCGTGGTGAACCAGGGCTGGATCACCCTGCAGGAGGCTGGCATC
AACCTGGACCGGAACACCCTGGCCGCCATGCTGATCAGAGAGCTGAGAGCCGCTCTGGAGCTGTTCGAGC
AGGAGGGACTGGCTCCTTACCTGAGCAGATGGGAGAAGCTGGACAACTTCATCAACAGACCTGTGAAGCT
GATCATCGGCGACAAGGAAATCTTCGGCATCTCCAGAGGAATCGACAAGCAGGGAGCTCTGCTGCTGGAG
CAGGACGGAATCATCAAGCCCTGGATGGGCGGAGAAATCTCCCTGAGAAGCGCAGAGAAGTAAGGTACCC
CGGGTCGACCTGCAGCCAAGCTTAATTAGCTGAGCTTGGACTCCTGTTGATAGATCCAGTAATGACCTCA
GAACTCCATCTGGATTTGTTCAGAACGCTCGGTTGCCGCCGGGCGTTTTTTATTGGTGAGAATCCAAGCT
AGCTTGGCGAGATTTTCAGGAGCTAAGGAAGCTAAAATGGAGAAAAAAATCACTGGATATACCACCGTTG
ATATATCCCAATGGCATCGTAAAGAACATTTTGAGGCATTTCAGTCAGTTGCTCAATGTACCTATAACCA
GACCGTTCAGCTGGATATTACGGCCTTTTTAAAGACCGTAAAGAAAAATAAGCACAAGTTTTATCCGGCC
TTTATTCACATTCTTGCCCGCCTGATGAATGCTCATCCGGAATTTCGTATGGCAATGAAAGACGGTGAGC
TGGTGATATGGGATAGTGTTCACCCTTGTTACACCGTTTTCCATGAGCAAACTGAAACGTTTTCATCGCT
CTGGAGTGAATACCACGACGATTTCCGGCAGTTTCTACACATATATTCGCAAGATGTGGCGTGTTACGGT
GAAAACCTGGCCTATTTCCCTAAAGGGTTTATTGAGAATATGTTTTTCGTCTCAGCCAATCCCTGGGTGA
GTTTCACCAGTTTTGATTTAAACGTGGCCAATATGGACAACTTCTTCGCCCCCGTTTTCACCATGGGCAA
ATATTATACGCAAGGCGACAAGGTGCTGATGCCGCTGGCGATTCAGGTTCATCATGCCGTTTGTGATGGC
TTCCATGTCGGCAGAATGCTTAATGAATTACAACAGTACTGCGATGAGTGGCAGGGCGGGGCGTAATTTT
TTTAAGGCAGTTATTGGTGCCCTTAAACGCCTGGGGTAATGACTCTCTAGCTTGAGGCATCAAATAAAAC
GAAAGGCTCAGTCGAAAGACTGGGCCTTTCGTTTTATCTGTTGTTTGTCGGTGAACGCTCTCCTGAGTAG
GACAAATCCGCCCTCTAGATTACGTGCAGTCGATGATAAGCTGTCAAACATGAGAATTGTGCCTAATGAG
TGAGCTAACTTACATTAATTGCGTTGCGCTCACTGCCCGCTTTCCAGTCGGGAAACCTGTCGTGCCAGCT
GCATTAATGAATCGGCCAACGCGCGGGGAGAGGCGGTTTGCGTATTGGGCGCCAGGGTGGTTTTTCTTTT
CACCAGTGAGACGGGCAACAGCTGATTGCCCTTCACCGCCTGGCCCTGAGAGAGTTGCAGCAAGCGGTCC
ACGCTGGTTTGCCCCAGCAGGCGAAAATCCTGTTTGATGGTGGTTAACGGCGGGATATAACATGAGCTGT
CTTCGGTATCGTCGTATCCCACTACCGAGATATCCGCACCAACGCGCAGCCCGGACTCGGTAATGGCGCG
CATTGCGCCCAGCGCCATCTGATCGTTGGCAACCAGCATCGCAGTGGGAACGATGCCCTCATTCAGCATT
TGCATGGTTTGTTGAAAACCGGACATGGCACTCCAGTCGCCTTCCCGTTCCGCTATCGGCTGAATTTGAT
TGCGAGTGAGATATTTATGCCAGCCAGCCAGACGCAGACGCGCCGAGACAGAACTTAATGGGCCCGCTAA
CAGCGCGATTTGCTGGTGACCCAATGCGACCAGATGCTCCACGCCCAGTCGCGTACCGTCTTCATGGGAG
AAAATAATACTGTTGATGGGTGTCTGGTCAGAGACATCAAGAAATAACGCCGGAACATTAGTGCAGGCAG
CTTCCACAGCAATGGCATCCTGGTCATCCAGCGGATAGTTAATGATCAGCCCACTGACGCGTTGCGCGAG
AAGATTGTGCACCGCCGCTTTACAGGCTTCGACGCCGCTTCGTTCTACCATCGACACCACCACGCTGGCA
CCCAGTTGATCGGCGCGAGATTTAATCGCCGCGACAATTTGCGACGGCGCGTGCAGGGCCAGACTGGAGG
TGGCAACGCCAATCAGCAACGACTGTTTGCCCGCCAGTTGTTGTGCCACGCGGTTGGGAATGTAATTCAG
CTCCGCCATCGCCGCTTCCACTTTTTCCCGCGTTTTCGCAGAAACGTGGCTGGCCTGGTTCACCACGCGG
GAAACGGTCTGATAAGAGACACCGGCATACTCTGCGACATCGTATAACGTTACTGGTTTCACATTCACCA
CCCTGAATTGACTCTCTTCCGGGCGCTATCATGCCATACCGCGAAAGGTTTTGCACCATTCGATGGTGTC
GGAATTTCGGGCAGCGTTGGGTCCTGGCCACGGGTGCGCATGATCTAGAGCTGCCTCGCGCGTTTCGGTG
ATGACGGTGAAAACCTCTGACACATGCAGCTCCCGGAGACGGTCACAGCTTGTCTGTAAGCGGATGCCGG
GAGCAGACAAGCCCGTCAGGGCGCGTCAGCGGGTGTTGGCGGGTGTCGGGGCGCAGCCATGACCCAGTCA
CGTAGCGATAGCGGAGTGTATACTGGCTTAACTATGCGGCATCAGAGCAGATTGTACTGAGAGTGCACCA
TATGCGGTGTGAAATACCGCACAGATGCGTAAGGAGAAAATACCGCATCAGGCGCTCTTCCGCTTCCTCG
CTCACTGACTCGCTGCGCTCGGTCGTTCGGCTGCGGCGAGCGGTATCAGCTCACTCAAAGGCGGTAATAC
GGTTATCCACAGAATCAGGGGATAACGCAGGAAAGAACATGTGAGCAAAAGGCCAGCAAAAGGCCAGGAA
CCGTAAAAAGGCCGCGTTGCTGGCGTTTTTCCATAGGCTCCGCCCCCCTGACGAGCATCACAAAAATCGA
CGCTCAAGTCAGAGGTGGCGAAACCCGACAGGACTATAAAGATACCAGGCGTTTCCCCCTGGAAGCTCCC
TCGTGCGCTCTCCTGTTCCGACCCTGCCGCTTACCGGATACCTGTCCGCCTTTCTCCCTTCGGGAAGCGT
GGCGCTTTCTCATAGCTCACGCTGTAGGTATCTCAGTTCGGTGTAGGTCGTTCGCTCCAAGCTGGGCTGT
GTGCACGAACCCCCCGTTCAGCCCGACCGCTGCGCCTTATCCGGTAACTATCGTCTTGAGTCCAACCCGG
TAAGACACGACTTATCGCCACTGGCAGCAGCCACTGGTAACAGGATTAGCAGAGCGAGGTATGTAGGCGG
TGCTACAGAGTTCTTGAAGTGGTGGCCTAACTACGGCTACACTAGAAGGACAGTATTTGGTATCTGCGCT
CTGCTGAAGCCAGTTACCTTCGGAAAAAGAGTTGGTAGCTCTTGATCCGGCAAACAAACCACCGCTGGTA
GCGGTGGTTTTTTTGTTTGCAAGCAGCAGATTACGCGCAGAAAAAAAGGATCTCAAGAAGATCCTTTGAT
CTTTTCTACGGGGTCTGACGCTCAGTGGAACGAAAACTCACGTTAAGGGATTTTGGTCATGAGATTATCA
AAAAGGATCTTCACCTAGATCCTTTTAAATTAAAAATGAAGTTTTAAATCAATCTAAAGTATATATGAGT
AAACTTGGTCTGACAGTTACCAATGCTTAATCAGTGAGGCACCTATCTCAGCGATCTGTCTATTTCGTTC
ATCCATAGTTGCCTGACTCCCCGTCGTGTAGATAACTACGATACGGGAGGGCTTACCATCTGGCCCCAGT
GCTGCAATGATACCGCGAGACCCACGCTCACCGGCTCCAGATTTATCAGCAATAAACCAGCCAGCCGGAA
GGGCCGAGCGCAGAAGTGGTCCTGCAACTTTATCCGCCTCCATCCAGTCTATTAATTGTTGCCGGGAAGC
TAGAGTAAGTAGTTCGCCAGTTAATAGTTTGCGCAACGTTGTTGCCATTGCTACAGGCATCGTGGTGTCA
CGCTCGTCGTTTGGTATGGCTTCATTCAGCTCCGGTTCCCAACGATCAAGGCGAGTTACATGATCCCCCA
TGTTGTGCAAAAAAGCGGTTAGCTCCTTCGGTCCTCCGATCGTTGTCAGAAGTAAGTTGGCCGCAGTGTT
ATCACTCATGGTTATGGCAGCACTGCATAATTCTCTTACTGTCATGCCATCCGTAAGATGCTTTTCTGTG
ACTGGTGAGTACTCAACCAAGTCATTCTGAGAATAGTGTATGCGGCGACCGAGTTGCTCTTGCCCGGCGT
CAATACGGGATAATACCGCGCCACATAGCAGAACTTTAAAAGTGCTCATCATTGGAAAACGTTCTTCGGG
GCGAAAACTCTCAAGGATCTTACCGCTGTTGAGATCCAGTTCGATGTAACCCACTCGTGCACCCAACTGA
TCTTCAGCATCTTTTACTTTCACCAGCGTTTCTGGGTGAGCAAAAACAGGAAGGCAAAATGCCGCAAAAA
AGGGAATAAGGGCGACACGGAAATGTTGAATACTCATACTCTTCCTTTTTCAATATTATTGAAGCATTTA
TCAGGGTTATTGTCTCATGAGCGGATACATATTTGAATGTATTTAGAAAAATAAACAAATAGGGGTTCCG
CGCACATTTCCCCGAAAAGTGCCACCTGACGTCTAAGAAACCATTATTATCATGACATTAACCTATAAAA
ATAGGCGTATCACGAGGCCCTTTCGTCTTCAC
